Addgene plasmid #90186: pIB163
Purpose: (Empty Backbone) E. coli - Streptococci shuttle plasmid for gene expression in streptococci with Pami promoter
Depositing lab: Indranil Biswas. Depositing organization: University of Kansas Medical Center. Publication: Shuttle expression plasmids for genetic studies in Streptococcus mutans. Biswas I, Jha JK, Fromm N. Microbiology. 2008 Aug;154(Pt 8):2275-82. doi: 10.1099/mic.0.2008/019265-0. PubMed 18667560.
Backbone
  Vector backbone: pSH71 (pJRS1315)
  Backbone manufacturer: June Scott (PMID 12867436)
  Backbone size (bp): 4000
  Vector type: Bacterial Expression
  Tag / fusion protein: His-tag (N terminal on backbone); Strep-tag (C terminal on backbone)
Growth in bacteria
  Bacterial resistance: Chloramphenicol, 25 μg/mL
  Growth temperature: 37°C
  Growth strain: DH5alpha
  Copy number: High Copy
Gene/Insert
  Gene/Insert name: None
  Tag / fusion protein: His-tag (N terminal on backbone); Strep-tag (C terminal on backbone)
Resource information
  A portion of this plasmid was derived from a plasmid made by: Contains MCS-B (from pASK43+). The backbone of this vector is based on pJRS1315-Dr. June Scott (Emory University) with additional components from pAL2-Dr. Vyv Salisbury (University of the West of England).
Terms and licenses: Academic/Nonprofit Terms; Industry Terms: Not Available to Industry
Depositor comments: Contains MCS-B (from pASK43+). The backbone of this vector is based on pJRS1315-Dr. June Scott (Emory University) with additional components from pAL2-Dr. Vyv Salisbury (University of the West of England). This plasmid can also be used for His-tag or Strep-tag fusion protein expression in gram-positive bacteria.
How to cite: pIB163 was a gift from Indranil Biswas (Addgene plasmid # 90186 ; http://n2t.net/addgene:90186 ; RRID:Addgene_90186)
