[The description below was written by a language model from this plasmid's Addgene catalogue record and pLannotate feature annotations shown in this document.]
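Description:
pIB163 is an empty-backbone shuttle expression plasmid of about 4 kb that replicates in both E. coli and streptococci and is intended for gene expression in streptococci such as Streptococcus mutans. It is built on the pSH71-type replicon of pJRS1315, with additional components taken from pAL2. The feature table shows a complete repB gene encoding a rolling-circle replication initiator that nicks the plus-strand origin, which fits a broad-host-range Gram-positive replicon able to function in E. coli without a separate ColE1-type origin; none is annotated. Selection relies on a staphylococcal-type cat gene conferring chloramphenicol resistance, and the plasmid is recorded as high copy in E. coli. Short fragments annotated as cop, a second repB and a kanamycin nucleotidyltransferase (knt) appear to be remnants of parental plasmids rather than functional genes, and a 22-nt match to a mouse Rosa26 homology arm is almost certainly a spurious annotation.

The expression region lies at the end of the sequence record. According to the catalogue entry, transcription is driven by the Pami promoter, although this promoter is not itself annotated in the feature table. Downstream are a 6xHis tag, a multiple cloning site (MCS-B, derived from pASK43+) and a Strep-tag II, so that an open reading frame cloned in frame acquires an N-terminal His-tag and a C-terminal Strep-tag. No insert is present. The plasmid is used for complementation or expression of genes in streptococci, and the depositor notes that it can also serve for producing His- or Strep-tagged fusion proteins in Gram-positive bacteria for affinity purification or detection.
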