Features (pLannotate 1.2.2; 9 found; start..end, strand, type, name):
    269..385     +  CDS            cop (fragment): COP1_STAAU - Protein predicted: Swiss-Prot protein existence level 4. Putative control of replication message. From Staphylococcus aureus.
    620..1267    +  CDS            cat: CAT1_STAAU - Experimental evidence at transcript level: Swiss-Prot protein existence level 2. This enzyme is an effector of chloramphenicol resistance in bacteria. From Staphylococcus aureus.
   1514..1535    -  misc_feature   HA-R (fragment): right homology arm from intron 1 of the mouse Rosa26 gene (Soriano, 1999)
   1702..2322    -  CDS            repB: REPB_STRAG - Experimental evidence at protein level: Swiss-Prot protein existence level 1. Is essential for plasmid replication. Nicks the positive strand at the plus origin of replication. From Streptococcus agalactiae.
   3150..3471    +  CDS            repB (fragment): RepB replication protein; repB; from Enterococcus faecalis plasmid pAMα1 AAN03827.1 22652809.0
   3643..3780    +  CDS            knt (fragment): KANU_BACSP - Also known as kan. Experimental evidence at protein level: Swiss-Prot protein existence level 1. Inactivates the antibiotic kanamycin by catalyzing the transfer of a nucleotidyl group from nucleoside triphosphates such as ATP to the 4'-hydroxyl group of the aminoglycoside. From Bacillus sp.
   3879..3896    +  CDS            7xHis (fragment): 6xHis affinity tag
   3918..3944    +  misc_feature   MCS (fragment): pUC18/19 multiple cloning site
   3984..4006    +  CDS            Strep-Tag II (fragment): peptide that binds Strep-Tactin®, an engineered form of streptavidin
>Addgene plasmid #90186 | pIB163 | addgene full sequence | sequence record 177890 | Addgene NGS Result
AGCTTAAGTGATTAGTCAAAGAATGGTGATGACAATTGTACAGGTTATCAATAAAGCCATTGATACTCTC
ATTCTTATCCCGTATTTATTAACTTCTCCTAGTATTAGTAATTATCATGGCTGTCATGGCGCATTAACGG
AATAAAGGGTGTGCTTAAATCGGGCCATTTTGCGTAATAAGAAAAAGGATTAATTATGAGCGAATTGAAT
TAATAATAAGGTAATAGATTTACATTAGAAAATGAAAGGGGATTTTATGCGTGAGAATGTTACAGTCTAT
CCCGGCAATAGTTACCCTTATTATCAAGATAAGAAAGAAAAGGATTTTTCGCTACGCTCAAATCCTTTAA
AAAAACACAAAAGACCACATTTTTTAATGTGGTCTTTTATTCTTCAACTAAAGCACCCATTAGTTCAACA
AACGAAAATTGGATAAAGTGGGATATTTTTAAAATATATATTTATGTTACAGTAATATTGACTTTTAAAA
AAGGATTGATTATAATGAAGAAAGCAGACAAGTAAGCCTCCTAAATTCACTTTAGATAAAAATTTAGGAG
GCATATCAAATGAACTTTAATAAAATTCACTTTAGATAAAAATTTAGGAGGCATATCAAATGAACTTTAA
TAAAATTGATTTAGACAATTGGAAGAGAAAAGAGATATTTAATCATTATTTGAACCAACAAACGACTTTT
AGTATAACCACAGAAATTGATATTAGTGTTTTATACCGAAACATAAAACAAGAAGGATATAAATTTTACC
CTGCATTTATTTTCTTAGTGACAAGGGTGATAAACTCAAATACAGCTTTTAGAACTGGTTACAATAGCGA
CGGAGAGTTAGGTTATTGGGATAAGTTAGAGCCACTTTATACAATTTTTGATGGTGTATCTAAAACATTC
TCTGGTATTTGGACTCCTGTAAAGAATGACTTCAAAGAGTTTTATGATTTATACCTTTCTGATGTAGAGA
AATATAATGGTTCGGGGAAATTGTTTCCCAAAACACCTATACCTGAAAATGCTTTTTCTCTTTCTATTAT
TCCATGGACTTCATTTACTGGGTTTAACTTAAATATCAATAATAATAGTAATTACCTTCTACCCATTATT
ACAGCAGGAAAATTCATTAATAAAGGTAATTCAATATATTTACCGCTATCTTTACAGGTACATCATTCTG
TTTGTGATGGTTATCATGCAGGATTGTTTATGAACTCTATTCAGGAATTGTCAGATAGGCCTAATGACTG
GCTTTTATAATATGAGATAATGCCGACTGTACTTTTTACAGTCGGTTTTCTAATGTCACTAACCTGCCCC
GTTAGTTGAAGAAGGTTTTTATATTACAGCTCCAGATCCATATCCTTCTTTTTCTGAACCGACTTCTCCT
TTTTCGCTTCTTTATTCCAATTGCTTTATTGACGTTGAGCCTCGGAACCCTTAACAATCCCAAAACTTGT
CGACTTTCGTCAGGGGGGCTTTTATTTATTCAATAATCCCTCCTCTCAATAAATCTATTGTTGTACTTAA
TTCAACTTCCATTTCTCTGTATCTTTCAATACGCTCTTTTAAGTCCTTAATTTCTTTTTTTAATTCCTCA
TTTTCAGCAAATAACTCTTTTTCTTTGTTTGTCATTTTATTTCCCCCGTTTCAGCATCAAGAACCTTTGC
ATAACTTGCTCTATATCCACACTGATAATTGCCCTCAAACCATAATCTAAAGGCGCTAGAGTTTGTTGAA
ACAATATCTTTTACATCATTCGTATTTAAAATTCCAAACTCCGCTCCCCTAAGGCGAATAAAAGCCATTA
ACTCTTTTGTATTTACCAAATTATAGTCATCCACTATATCTAAAAGTAAATTCTTCAATTTTCTTTTTTG
GCTTTCATCAAGTGTTATATAGCGGTCAATATCAAAATCATTAATGTTCAAAATATCTTTTTTGTCGTAT
ATATGTTTATTCTTAGCAATAGCGTCCTTTGATTCATGAGTCAAATATTCATATGAACCTTTGATATAAT
CAAGTATCTCAACATGAGCAACTGAACTATTCCCCAATTTTCGCTTAATCTTGTTCCTAACGCTTTCTAT
TGTTACAGGATTTCGTGCAATATATATAACGTGATAGTGTGGTTTTTTATAGTGCTTTCCATTTCGTATA
ACATCACTACTATTCCATGTATCTTTATCTTTTTTTTCGTCCATATCGTGTAAAGGACTGACAGCCATAG
ATACGCCCAAACTCTCTAATTTTTCTTTCCAATCATTAGGAATTGAGTCAGGATATAATAAAAATCCAAA
ATTTCTAGCTTTAGTATTTTTAATAGCCATGATATAATTACCTTATCAAAAACAAGTAGCGAAAACTCGT
ATCCTTCTAAAAACGCGAGCTTTCGCTTATTTTTTTTGTTCTGATTCCTTTCTTGCATATTCTTCTATAG
CTAACGCCGCAACCGCAGATTTTGAAAAACCTTTTTGTTTCGCCATATCTGTTAATTTTTTATCTTGCTC
TTTTGTCAGAGAAATCATAACTCTTTTTTTCGATTCTGAAATCACCATTTAAAAAACTCCAATCAAATAA
TTTTATAAAATTAGTGTATCACTTTGTAATCATAAAAACAACAATAAAGCTACTTAAATATAGATTTATA
AAAAACGTTGGCGAAAACGTTGGCGATTCGTTGGCGATTGAAAAACCCCTCAAACCCTTGAGCCAGTTGG
GATAGAGCGTTTTTGGCACAAAAATTGGCACTCGGCACTTAATGGGGGGTCGTAGTACGGAAGCAAAATT
CGCTTCCTTTCCCCCCATTTTTTTCCAAATTCCAAATTTTTTTCAAAAATTTTCCAGCGCTACCGCTCGG
CAAAATTGCAAGCAATTTTTAAAATCAAACCCATGAGGGAATTTCATTCCCTCAAACTCCCTTGAGCCTC
CTCCAACCGAAATAGAAGGACGCTGCGCTTATTATTTCATTCAGTCATCGGCTTTCATAATCTAACAGAC
AACATCTTCGCTGCAAAGCCACGCTACGCTCAAGGGCTTTTACGCTACGATAACGCCTGTTTTAACGATT
ATGCCGATAACTAAACGAAATAAACGCTAAAACGTCTCAGAAACGATTTTGAGACGTTTTAATAAAAAAT
CGACCGAAAAATAAATATAAATCGGATATACAATCGGCAATTGACGAAACTGCAAAATATCCTGTAAAGG
ATACGGATTTTATGACCGATGATGAAGAAAAGAATTTGAAACGTTTGTCTGATTTGGAGGAAGGTTTACA
CCGTAAAAGGTTAATCTCCTATGGTGGTTTGTTAAAAGAAATACATAAAAAATTAAACCTTGATGACACA
GAAGAAGGCGATTTGATTCATACAGATGATGACGAAAAAGCCGATGAAGATGGATTTTCTATTATTGCAA
TGTGGAATTGGGAACGGAAAAATTATTTTATTAAAGAGTAGTTCAACAAACGGGCCAGTTTGTTGAAGAT
TAGATGCTATAATTGTTATTAAAAGGATTGAAGGATGCTTAGGAAGACGAGTTATTAATAGCTGAATAAG
AACGGTGCTCTCCAAATATTCTTATTTAGAAAAGCAAATCTAAAATTATCTGAAAAGGGAATGAGAATAG
TGAATGGACCAATAATAATGACTAGAGAAGAAAGAATGAAGATTGTTCATGAAATTAAGGAACGAATATT
GGATAAATATGGGGATGATGTTAAGGCTATTGGTGTTTATGGCTCTCTTGGTCGTCAGACTGATGGGCCC
GAAAATTTGTTTGCTTTTTAATGGATAATGTGATATAATGGTTGTCAATCTAGGATCTCTTTAAGAAGGA
GGATATACAAATGGCTAGCAGAGGATCGCATCACCATCACCATCACGGGGCCGGAGACCGCGGTCCCGAA
TTCGAGCTCGGTACCCGGGGATCCCTCGAGGTCGACCTGCAGGGGGACCATGGTCTCAGCGCTTGGAGCC
ACCCGCAGTTCGAAAAATAATA
